>Addgene plasmid #237297 | pSB-XPRESSO-CoChR-EGFP | addgene full sequence | sequence record 483815 | Addgene NGS Result
GGATCCCTATACAGTTGAAGTCGGAAGTTTACATACACTTAAGTTGGAGTCATTAAAACTCGTTTTTCAA
CTACTCCACAAATTTCTTGTTAACAAACAATAGTTTTGGCAAGTCAGTTAGGACATCTACTTTGTGCATG
ACACAAGTCATTTTTCCAACAATTGTTTACAGACAGATTATTTCACTTATAATTCACTGTATCACAATTC
CAGTGGGTCAGAAGTTTACATACACTAAGTTCGACTCCTCTGCAGAATGCGGCGATGTTTCGGTAAGGGG
TCCGCTATCTAGTAGGCCCAGCTGGTTCTTTCCGCCTCAGAAGCCATAGAGCCCACCGCATCCCCAGCAT
GCCTGCTATTGTCTTCCCAATCCTCCCCCTTGCTGTCCTGCCCCACCCCACCCCCCAGAATAGAATGACA
CCTACTCAGACAATGCGATGCAATTTCCTCATTTTATTAGGAAAGGACAGTGGGAGTGGCACCTTCCAGG
GTCAAGGAAGGCACGGGGGAGGGGCAAACAACAGATGGCTGGCAACTAGAAGGCACAGTCGAGGCTGATC
AGCGAGCTCAGGTCGACGGTATCGATGCGGGGAGGCGGCCCAAAGGGAGATCCGACTCGTCTGAGGGCGA
AGGCGAAGACGCGGAAGAGGCCGCAGAGCCGGCAGCAGGCCGCGGGAAGGAAGGTCCGCTGGATTGAGGG
CCGAAGGGACGTAGCAGAAGGACGTCCCGCGCAGAATCCAGGTGGCAACACAGGCGAGCAGCCAAGGAAA
GGACGATGATTTCCCCGACAACACCACGGAATTGTCAGTGCCCAACAGCCGAGCCCCTGTCCAGCAGCGG
GCAAGGCAGGCGGCGATGAGTTCCGCCGTGGCAATAGGGAGGGGGAAAGCGAAAGTCCCGGAAAGGAGCT
GACAGGTGGTGGCAATGCCCCAACCAGTGGGGGTTGCGTCAGCAAACACAGTGCACACCACGCCACGTTG
CCTGACAACGGGCCACAACTCCTCATAAAGAGACAGCAACCAGGATTTATACAAGGAGGAGAAAATGAAA
GCCATACGGGAAGCAATAGCATGATACAAAGGCATTAAAGCAGCGTATCCACATAGCGTAAAAGGAGCAA
CATAGTTAAGAATACCAGTCAATCTTTCACAAATTTTGTAATCCAGAGGTTGATTATCGAAAGCTTGGCC
TGACAGGCCGTCTCATTACTTGTACAGCTCGTCCATGCCGAGAGTGATCCCGGCGGCGGTCACGAACTCC
AGCAGGACCATGTGATCGCGCTTCTCGTTGGGGTCTTTGCTCAGGGCGGACTGGGTGCTCAGGTAGTGGT
TGTCGGGCAGCAGCACGGGGCCGTCGCCGATGGGGGTGTTCTGCTGGTAGTGGTCGGCGAGCTGCACGCT
GCCGTCCTCGATGTTGTGGCGGATCTTGAAGTTCACCTTGATGCCGTTCTTCTGCTTGTCGGCCATGATA
TAGACGTTGTGGCTGTTGTAGTTGTACTCCAGCTTGTGCCCCAGGATGTTGCCGTCCTCCTTGAAGTCGA
TGCCCTTCAGCTCGATGCGGTTCACCAGGGTGTCGCCCTCGAACTTCACCTCGGCGCGGGTCTTGTAGTT
GCCGTCGTCCTTGAAGAAGATGGTGCGCTCCTGGACGTAGCCTTCGGGCATGGCGGACTTGAAGAAGTCG
TGCTGCTTCATGTGGTCGGGGTAGCGGCTGAAGCACTGCACGCCGTAGGTCAGGGTGGTCACGAGGGTGG
GCCAGGGCACGGGCAGCTTGCCGGTGGTGCAAATGAACTTCAGGGTCAGCTTGCCGTAGGTGGCATCGCC
CTCGCCCTCGCCGGACACGCTGAACTTGTGGCCGTTTACGTCGCCGTCTAGCTCGACCAGGATGGGCACC
ACCCCGGTGAACAGCTCCTCGCCCTTGCTCACTGCTACTACCGGTGCCGCCACTGTCTCCTCGTCCTCCT
GGTCCACCATGGTCTCCACTTCCATCTCCTCGCCGGCCACGTTGATCTTGGTCTTCTTCCGGATGTCGCC
GTAGATGATGATGTGCTGGTGGATCAGCACTCTCAGATAGTGTCCCAGCAGGCCCCAACAATTCTTGCTC
ATGAGGTCGATGATGGTGTGGCCAATGGTAGAGCCGTACACGCTGATGGCGTCGAATCCTTCTGGTCCCA
CGACGAACAGCACGGGGAACATGCCCCAAGACAGGAAGAACAGCCAAGCCATGATCCGCACGACGGTTCT
AGGTCTGCCCTTTGGCACCACGTGGTAGCTCTCGATATACACCTTGGCGGCGTGGAAGAAGGTGTTGGCG
CCGTAGATGCAACCCAGCACGAAGAAGATGACCTTGACGTAGCCTGTGCTCATGGCGCTTGTAGCTCCCC
ACACGATGGTTCCCACGTCTGACACCAGCAGCCTCATGGTCCGCTTGCTGTAGTCGTCCTTCAGGCCGGT
CAGGTTGCTCAGGTGGATCAGGATGACGGGACAAGTCAGCAGCCACTCTGCGTATCTCAGCCACTGGACT
CGGTGTCCGTTAGCCAGGTACAGCATGCTGGGGTCGTCGAACTCGTGGAAGAACTCGATGATGACCTTGG
TCAGCTCGACGCAACAGACGTAGACCTCCTCCCAACCGCAAGTGGCTCTCCAAGTCTGGTAGGCGTAGAA
CATCAGGATCAGGATGCTGAAGCCGAAGGCGAACCACTGGAGGATGTTGGCCACCAGCTGCTCTGTATCG
CTTCCCAGGCTGTCGGTCCAAGCCAGGCAAAAGCACTGGTCGATAGGCACAATGGCGCTGCCGTTTCCCA
GCATGGTGCGGTGGCGGCCTCAGAGGCCAACAGCGGCCGCGATATCCTCGAGGAATTCTTTGCCAAAATG
ATGAGACAGCACAATAACCAGCACGTTGCCCAGGAGCTGTAGGAAAAAGAAGAAGGCATGAACATGGTTA
GCAGAGGCTCTAGAGCCGCCGGTCACACGCCAGAAGCCGAACCCCGCCCTGCCCCGTCCCCCCCGAAGGC
AGCCGTCCCCCCGCGGACAGCCCCGAGGCTGGAGAGGGAGAAGGGGACGGCGGCGCGGCGACGCACGAAG
GCCCTCCCCGCCCATTTCCTTCCTGCCGGCGCCGCACCGCTTCGCCCCGCGCCCGCTAGAGGGGGTGCGG
CGGCGCCTCCCAGATTTCGGCTCCGCACAGATTTGGGACAAAGGAAGTCCCTGCGCCCTCTCGCACGATT
ACCATAAAAGGCAATGGCTGCGGCTCGCCGCGCCTCGACAGCCGCCGGCGCTCCGGGGGCCGCCGCGCCC
CTCCCCCGAGCCCYCCCCGGCCCGAGGCGGCCCCGCCCCGCCCGGCACCCCCACCTGCCGCCACCCCCCG
CCCGGCACGGCGAGCCCCGCGCCACGCCCCGTACGGAGCCCCGCACCCGAAGCCGGGCCGTGCTCAGCAA
CTCGGGGAGGGGGGTGCAGGGGGGGTTGCAGCCCGACCGACGCGCCCACACCCCCTGCTCACCCCCCCAC
GCACACACCCCGCACGCAGCCTTTGTTCCCCTCGCAGCCCCCCCCGCACCGCGGGGCACCGCCCCCGGCC
GCGCTCCCCTCGCGCACACTGCGGAGCGCACAAAGCCCCGCGCCGCGCCCGCAGCGCTCACAGCCGCCGG
GCAGCGCGGAGCCGCACGCGGCGCTCCCCACGCACACACACACGCACGCACCCCCCGAGCCGCTCCCCCC
GCACAAAGGGCCCTCCCGGAGCCCCTCAAGGCTTTCACGCAGCCACAGAAAAGAAACAAGCCGTCATTAA
ACCAAGCGCTAATTACAGCCCGGAGGAGAAGGGCCGTCCCGCCCGCTCACCTGTGGGAGTAACGCGGTCA
GTCAGAGCCGGGGCGGGCGGCGCGAGGCGGCGGCGGAGCGGGGCACGGGGCGAAGGCAGCGCGCAGCGAC
TCCCGCCCGCCGCGCGCTTCGCTTTTTATAGGGCCGCCGCCGCCGCCGCCTCGCCATAAAAGGAAACTTT
CGGAGCGCGCCGCTCTGATTGGCTGCCGCCSCACCTCTCCSCCTCSCCCCSCCCCCCCCCTCCCCCCCCC
CCSCCCCCCCTGGGCGCGCCCCCCCCCCCCCCCCGCCCCCATCGCTGCACAAAATAATTAAAAAATAAAT
AAATACAAAATTGGGGGTGGGGAGGGGGGGGAGATGGGGAGAGTGAAGCAGAACGTGGGGCTCACCTCGA
CCATGGTAATAGCGATGACTAATACGTAGATGTACTGCCAAGTAGGAAAGTCCCATAAGGTCATGTACTG
GGCATAATGCCAGGCGGGCCATTTACCGTCATTGACGTCAATAGGGGGCGTACTTGGCATATGATACACT
TGATGTACTGCCAAGTGGGCAGTTTACCGTAAATACTCCACCCATTGACGTCAATGGAAAGTCCCTATTG
GCGTTACTATGGGAACATACGTCATTATTGACGTCAATGGGCGGGGGTCGTTGGGCGGTCAGCCAGGCGG
GCCATTTACCGTAAGTTATGTAACGCGGAACTCCATATATGGGCTATGAACTAATGACCCCGTAATTGAT
TACTATTAATAACTAGTCAATAATCAATGTCGACTCGTATTCCCGGGCTGCCAAGCAGAAAAGCCACCGC
TGAGGAGACTCCGGTCACTGTCCTCGCCCCGCCTCCCCCTTCCCTCCCCTTGGGGACCACCGGGCGCCAC
GCCGCGAACGGTAAGTGCCGCGGTCGTCGGCGCCTCCGCCCTCCCCCTAGGGCCCCAATTCCCAGCGGGC
GCGGCGCCGGCCCCTCCCCCCGCCGCGCGCGCGCCCGCTGCCCCGCCCTTCGTGGCCGCCCGGCGTGGGC
GGTGCCACCCCTCCCCCCGGCGGCCCCGCGCGCAGCTCCCGGCTCCCTCCCCCTTCGGATGTGGCTTGAG
CTGTAGGCGCGGAGGGCCGGAGACGCTGCAGACCCGCGACCCGGAGCAGCTCGGAGGCGGTGAAGTCGGT
GGCTTTCCTTCTCTCTAGCTCTCGCTCGCTGGTGGTGCTTCAGATGCCACACGCGTAGCTTATAATACCG
GTTCAATTGCCGACCCCTCCCCCCAACTTCTCGGGGACTGTGGGCGATGTGCGCTCTGCCCACTGACGGG
CACCGGAGCCTCTAGGCGAGACCCTGTCTCACAAAATAAAGTAAGCCCGGACTGAGTGCGGAAAGGCGGG
CCTGGCGGGTCTGGTCTCCCCATGCGGGCCACCAGAGGCCCTGCAGCCTTCAGTCGCTTGAAGGGGTAAT
GGCGCTTCCACTCACAAACATGGCGGACAGAGCGTGTGAACGAGATGAACAGCCCCTCAAAAATATGGCC
GCCGAGGCTGGACGGCCGTGCCCCAGCAGCACCGCCTCCGCGCCCCACGTGATCTCTCGCCGGGCACAGC
GCTGACCGCGGAGGTCCAACCGGAAGAATGTCCGGATTGGACATTCGGAAGAGGGCCCGCCTTCCCTGGG
GAATCTCTGCGCACGCGCAGAACGCTTCGACCAATGAAAACACAGGAAGCCGTCCGCGCAACCGCGTTGC
GTCACTTCTGCCGCCCCTGTTTCAAGGTATATAGCCGTAGACGGAACTTCGCCTTTCTCTCGGCCTTAGC
GCCATTTTTTTGGGTGAGTGTTTTTTGGTTCCTGCGTTGGGATTCCGTGTACAATCCATAGACATCTGAC
CTCGGCACTTAGCATCATCACAGCAAACTAACTGTAGCCTTTCTCTCTTTCCCTGTAGAAACCTCTGCAC
CTGAGGCCACCATGTTGAGCAAGGGCGAGGAGGTCATCAAAGAGTTCATGCGCTTCAAGGTGCGCATGGA
GGGCTCCATGAACGGCCATGAGTTCGAGATCGAGGGCGAGGGCGAGGGCCGCCCCTACGAGGGCACCCAG
ACCGCCAAGCTGAAGGTGACCAAGGGCGGCCCCCTGCCCTTCGCCTGGGACATCCTGTCCCCCCAGTTCA
TGTACGGCTCCAAGGCGTACGTGAAGCACCCCGCCGACATCCCCGATTACAAGAAGCTGTCCTTCCCCGA
GGGCTTCAAGTGGGAGCGCGTGATGAACTTCGAGGACGGCGGTCTGGTGACCGTGACCCAGGACTCCTCC
CTGCAGGACGGCACGCTGATCTACAAGGTGAAGATGCGCGGCACCAACTTCCCCCCCGACGGCCCCGTAA
TGCAGAAGAAGACAATGGGCTGGGAGGCCTCCACCGAGCGCCTGTACCCCCGCGACGGCGTGCTGAAGGG
CGAGATCCACCAGGCCCTGAAGCTGAAGGACGGCGGCCACTACCTGGTGGAGTTCAAGACCATCTACATG
GCCAAGAAGCCCGTGCAACTGCCCGGCTACTACTACGTGGACACCAAGCTGGACATCACCTCCCACAACG
AGGACTACACCATCGTGGAACAGTACGAGCGCTCCGAGGGCCGCCACCACCTGTTCCTGTACGGCATGGA
CGAGCTGTACAAGGGCAGTGGAGCTACTAACTTCAGCCTGCTGAAGCAGGCTGGTGACGTCGAGGAGAAT
CCTGGCCCCATGACCGAGTACAAGCCCACGGTGCGCCTCGCCACCCGCGACGACGTCCCCAGGGCCGTAC
GCACCCTCGCCGCCGCGTTCGCCGACTACCCCGCCACGCGCCACACCGTCGATCCGGACCGCCACATCGA
GCGGGTCACCGAGCTGCAAGAACTCTTCCTCACGCGCGTCGGGCTCGACATCGGCAAGGTGTGGGTCGCG
GACGACGGCGCCGCGGTGGCGGTCTGGACCACGCCGGAGAGCGTCGAAGCGGGGGCGGTGTTCGCCGAGA
TCGGCCCGCGCATGGCCGAGTTGAGCGGTTCCCGGCTGGCCGCGCAGCAACAGATGGAAGGCCTCCTGGC
GCCGCACCGGCCCAAGGAGCCCGCGTGGTTCCTGGCCACCGTCGGCGTCTCGCCCGACCACCAGGGCAAG
GGTCTGGGCAGCGCCGTCGTGCTCCCCGGAGTGGAGGCGGCCGAGCGCGCCGGGGTGCCCGCCTTCCTGG
AGACCTCCGCGCCCCGCAACCTCCCCTTCTACGAGCGGCTCGGCTTCACCGTCACCGCCGACGTCGAGGT
GCCCGAAGGACCGCGCACCTGGTGCATGACCCGCAAGCCCGGTGCCTGATTCGAAGGCCTGTCGTGAATT
CACTCCTCAGGTGCAGGCTGCCTATCAGAAGGTGGTGGCTGGTGTGGCCAATGCCCTGGCTCACAAATAC
CACTGAGATCTTTTTCCCTCTGCCAAAAATTATGGGGACATCATGAAGCCCCTTGAGCATCTGACTTCTG
GCTAATAAAGGAAATTTATTTTCATTGCAATAGTGTGTTGGAATTTTTTGTGTCTCTCACTCGGAAGGAC
ATATGGGAGGGCAAATCATTTAAAACATCAGAATGAGTATTTGGTTTAGAGTTTGGCAACATATGCCATA
TGCTGGCTGCCATGAACTAGCTACTCGGGACCCCTTACCGAAACATCGCCGCATTCTGCAGAGGAGTCGA
GTGTATGTAAACTTCTGACCCACTGGGAATGTGATGAAAGAAATAAAAGCTGAAATGAATCATTCTCTCT
ACTATTATTCTGATATTTCACATTCTTAAAATAAAGTGGTGATCCTAACTGACCTAAGACAGGGAATTTT
TACTAGGATTAAATGTCAGGAATTGTGAAAAAGTGAGTTTAAATGTATTTGGCTAAGGTGTATGTAAACT
TCCGACTTCAACTGTATAGGGATCCGCTTCCTCGCTCACTGACTCGCTGCGCTCGGTCGTTCGGCTGCGG
CGAGCGGTATCAGCTCACTCAAAGGCGGTAATACGGTTATCCACAGAATCAGGGGATAACGCAGGAAAGA
ACATGTGAGCAAAAGGCCAGCAAAAGGCCAGGAACCGTAAAAAGGCCGCGTTGCTGGCGTTTTTCCATAG
GCTCCGCCCCCCTGACGAGCATCACAAAAATCGACGCTCAAGTCAGAGGTGGCGAAACCCGACAGGACTA
TAAAGATACCAGGCGTTTCCCCCTGGAAGCTCCCTCGTGCGCTCTCCTGTTCCGACCCTGCCGCTTACCG
GATACCTGTCCGCCTTTCTCCCTTCGGGAAGCGTGGCGCTTTCTCATAGCTCACGCTGTAGGTATCTCAG
TTCGGTGTAGGTCGTTCGCTCCAAGCTGGGCTGTGTGCACGAACCCCCCGTTCAGCCCGACCGCTGCGCC
TTATCCGGTAACTATCGTCTTGAGTCCAACCCGGTAAGACACGACTTATCGCCACTGGCAGCAGCCACTG
GTAACAGGATTAGCAGAGCGAGGTATGTAGGCGGTGCTACAGAGTTCTTGAAGTGGTGGCCTAACTACGG
CTACACTAGAAGAACAGTATTTGGTATCTGCGCTCTGCTGAAGCCAGTTACCTTCGGAAAAAGAGTTGGT
AGCTCTTGATCCGGCAAACAAACCACCGCTGGTAGCGGTGGTTTTTTTGTTTGCAAGCAGCAGATTACGC
GCAGAAAAAAAGGATCTCAAGAAGATCCTTTGATCTTTTCTACGGGGTCTGACGCTCAGTGGAACGAAAA
CTCACGTTAAGGGATTTTGGTCATGAGATTATCAAAAAGGATCTTCACCTAGATCCTTTTAAATTAAAAA
TGAAGTTTTAAATCAATCTAAAGTATATATGAGTAAACTTGGTCTGACAGTTACCAATGCTTAATCAGTG
AGGCACCTATCTCAGCGATCTGTCTATTTCGTTCATCCATAGTTGCCTGACTCCCCGTCGTGTAGATAAC
TACGATACGGGAGGGCTTACCATCTGGCCCCAGTGCTGCAATGATACCGCGAGACCCACGCTCACCGGCT
CCAGATTTATCAGCAATAAACCAGCCAGCCGGAAGGGCCGAGCGCAGAAGTGGTCCTGCAACTTTATCCG
CCTCCATCCAGTCTATTAATTGTTGCCGGGAAGCTAGAGTAAGTAGTTCGCCAGTTAATAGTTTGCGCAA
CGTTGTTGCCATTGCTACAGGCATCGTGGTGTCACGCTCGTCGTTTGGTATGGCTTCATTCAGCTCCGGT
TCCCAACGATCAAGGCGAGTTACATGATCCCCCATGTTGTGCAAAAAAGCGGTTAGCTCCTTCGGTCCTC
CGATCGTTGTCAGAAGTAAGTTGGCCGCAGTGTTATCACTCATGGTTATGGCAGCACTGCATAATTCTCT
TACTGTCATGCCATCCGTAAGATGCTTTTCTGTGACTGGTGAGTACTCAACCAAGTCATTCTGAGAATAG
TGTATGCGGCGACCGAGTTGCTCTTGCCCGGCGTCAATACGGGATAATACCGCGCCACATAGCAGAACTT
TAAAAGTGCTCATCATTGGAAAACGTTCTTCGGGGCGAAAACTCTCAAGGATCTTACCGCTGTTGAGATC
CAGTTCGATGTAACCCACTCGTGCACCCAACTGATCTTCAGCATCTTTTACTTTCACCAGCGTTTCTGGG
TGAGCAAAAACAGGAAGGCAAAATGCCGCAAAAAAGGGAATAAGGGCGACACGGAAATGTTGAATACTCA
TACTCTTCCTTTTTCAATATTATTGAAGCATTTATCAGGGTTATTGTCTCATGAGCGGATACATATTTGA
ATGTATTTAGAAAAATAAACAAATAGGGGTTCCGCGCACATTTCCCCGAAAAGTGCCACCTGATGCGGTG
TGAAATACCGCACAGATGCGTAAGGAGAAAATACCGCATCAGGAAATTGTAAGCGTTAATATTTTGTTAA
AATT
Features (pLannotate 1.2.2; 20 found; start..end, strand, type, name):
    299..320     -  promoter       SV40 promoter (fragment): SV40 enhancer and early promoter
    324..548     -  polyA_signal   bGH poly(A) signal: bovine growth hormone polyadenylation signal
    570..586     -  misc_feature   MCS (fragment): pBluescript multiple cloning site
    587..1175    -  misc_feature   WPRE: woodchuck hepatitis virus posttranscriptional regulatory element
   1206..1922    -  CDS            EGFP: the original enhanced GFP (Yang et al., 1996) mammalian codon-optimized
   1941..2804    -  CDS            CoChR: high-photocurrent channelrhodopsin from Chloromonas oogama (Shemesh et al., 2017)
   2832..2909    -  CDS            HBB (fragment): HBB_LEPEU - Experimental evidence at protein level: Swiss-Prot protein existence level 1. Involved in oxygen transport from the lung to the various peripheral tissues. From Lepus europaeus (European hare).
   2907..3923    -  intron         chimeric intron: chimera between introns from chicken β-actin and rabbit β-globin
   3924..4200    -  promoter       chicken β-actin promoter: No description available
   4202..4581    -  enhancer       CMV enhancer: human cytomegalovirus immediate early enhancer
   5041..5101    -  promoter       EF-1α core promoter (fragment): core promoter for human elongation factor EF-1α
   5752..6453    +  CDS            dTomato: dTomato is a basic (constitutively fluorescent) orange fluorescent protein published in 2004, derived from Discosoma sp.. It is reported to be a somewhat slowly-maturing dimer with low acid sensitivity.
   6520..7119    +  CDS            PuroR: puromycin N-acetyltransferase; pac from Streptomyces alboniger; confers resistance to puromycin
   7133..7213    +  CDS            HBB (fragment): HBB_PONPY - Experimental evidence at transcript level: Swiss-Prot protein existence level 2. Involved in oxygen transport from the lung to the various peripheral tissues. From Pongo pygmaeus (Bornean orangutan).
   7284..7339    +  polyA_signal   β-globin poly(A) signal: rabbit β-globin polyadenylation signal (Gil and Proudfoot, 1987)
   7902..8490    -  rep_origin     ori: high-copy-number ColE1/pMB1/pBR322/pUC origin of replication
   8661..9521    -  CDS            AmpR: β-lactamase; bla; confers resistance to ampicillin, carbenicillin, and related antibiotics
   9522..9626    -  promoter       AmpR promoter: bla
   9653..9703    +  misc_feature   bom (fragment): basis of mobility region from pBR322
   9704..9734    -  rep_origin     M13 ori (fragment): M13 bacteriophage origin of replication; arrow indicates direction of (+) strand synthesis
