[The description below was written by a language model from this plasmid's Addgene catalogue record and pLannotate feature annotations shown in this document.]
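Description:
pSB-XPRESSO-CoChR-EGFP is a mammalian expression plasmid built on a pUC19 backbone and designed as a Sleeping Beauty transposon donor in the XPRESSO format, a modular anti-silencing vector system developed for durable transgene overexpression in human pluripotent stem cells. It is propagated in E. coli through the high-copy ColE1/pUC origin with ampicillin resistance (AmpR under its own bla promoter). Part of the plasmid derives from an earlier Sleeping Beauty vector. The feature table does not annotate the transposon inverted repeats or any specific anti-silencing element, so their positions and identity cannot be read from the record. The catalogue lists a total size of 8850 bp, whereas the sequenced record is 9,734 nt.

The main cassette is driven by the CAG promoter, annotated as the CMV enhancer, chicken β-actin promoter and chimeric β-actin/β-globin intron. It expresses CoChR, a high-photocurrent channelrhodopsin from Chloromonas oogama, fused at its C terminus to EGFP. The insert sits between SfiI sites. A WPRE follows to enhance transcript expression, and a bGH polyadenylation signal terminates the transcript. A second, divergently oriented cassette encodes dTomato followed by the puromycin resistance gene, ending in a rabbit β-globin poly(A) signal. Only a fragment of the EF-1α core promoter is annotated upstream, and neither the promoter driving this unit nor the linkage between the two coding sequences is stated.

With a Sleeping Beauty transposase supplied separately, the cassettes would integrate into the genome. Stable cells can then be selected with puromycin and tracked by red fluorescence, while green fluorescence reports the opsin. The stated purpose is optogenetic CoChR-eGFP expression, allowing light-driven depolarisation of the engineered cells.
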