Addgene plasmid #237297: pSB-XPRESSO-CoChR-EGFP
Purpose: Sleeping Beauty XPRESSO vector for optogenetic CoChR-eGFP expression
Depositing lab: Lior Gepstein. Depositing organization: Technion - Israel Institute of Technology. Publication: XPRESSO: Rapid genetic engineering of human pluripotent stem cells for durable overexpression using a modular anti-silencing vector. Wexler Y, Grinstein H, Huber I, Glatstein S, Ghiringhelli M, Edri O, Landesberg M, Shiff D, Arbel G, Rosh I, Choudhary A, Stern S, Gepstein L. Stem Cell Reports. 2025 Aug 19:102603. doi: 10.1016/j.stemcr.2025.102603. PubMed 40845851.
Backbone
  Vector backbone: pUC19
  Backbone size w/o insert (bp): 8050
  Total vector size (bp): 8850
  Vector type: Mammalian Expression
  Selectable markers: Puromycin
Growth in bacteria
  Bacterial resistance: Ampicillin, 100 μg/mL
  Growth temperature: 37°C
  Growth strain: NEB Stable
  Copy number: High Copy
Gene/Insert
  Gene/Insert name: CoChR
  Insert size (bp): 864
  Promoter: CAG
  Tag / fusion protein: eGFP (C terminal on insert)
  Cloning method: Restriction Enzyme; 5′ cloning site SfiI (not destroyed); 3′ cloning site SfiI (unknown if destroyed)
  Sequencing primers: 5′ GCAACGTGCTGGTTATTGTG; 3′ CATAGCGTAAAAGGAGCAACA
Resource information
  A portion of this plasmid was derived from a plasmid made by: Kowarz et al. Addgene plasmid #60513
Terms and licenses: Academic/Nonprofit Terms; Industry Terms: Not Available to Industry
How to cite: pSB-XPRESSO-CoChR-EGFP was a gift from Lior Gepstein (Addgene plasmid # 237297 ; http://n2t.net/addgene:237297 ; RRID:Addgene_237297)
